>Addgene plasmid #157517 | pD649-HAsp-IGSF9-COMP5AP-AviTag-9xHis | addgene full sequence | sequence record 495588 | Addgene NGS Result
TTTCAATATTATTGAAGCATTTATCAGGGTTATTGTCTCATGAGCGGATACATATTTGAATGTATTTAGA
AAAATAAACAAATAGGGGTCAGTGTTACAACCAATTAACCAATTCTGAACATTATCGCGAGCCCATTTAT
ACCTGAATATGGCTCATAACACCCCTTGCTCATGACCAAAATCCCTTAACGTGAGTTACGCGCGCGTCGT
TCCACTGAGCGTCAGACCCCGTAGAAAAGATCAAAGGATCTTCTTGAGATCCTTTTTTTCTGCGCGTAAT
CTGCTGCTTGCAAACAAAAAAACCACCGCTACCAGCGGTGGTTTGTTTGCCGGATCAAGAGCTACCAACT
CTTTTTCCGAAGGTAACTGGCTTCAGCAGAGCGCAGATACCAAATACTGTTCTTCTAGTGTAGCCGTAGT
TAGCCCACCACTTCAAGAACTCTGTAGCACCGCCTACATACCTCGCTCTGCTAATCCTGTTACCAGTGGC
TGCTGCCAGTGGCGATAAGTCGTGTCTTACCGGGTTGGACTCAAGACGATAGTTACCGGATAAGGCGCAG
CGGTCGGGCTGAACGGGGGGTTCGTGCACACAGCCCAGCTTGGAGCGAACGACCTACACCGAACTGAGAT
ACCTACAGCGTGAGCTATGAGAAAGCGCCACGCTTCCCGAAGGGAGAAAGGCGGACAGGTATCCGGTAAG
CGGCAGGGTCGGAACAGGAGAGCGCACGAGGGAGCTTCCAGGGGGAAACGCCTGGTATCTTTATAGTCCT
GTCGGGTTTCGCCACCTCTGACTTGAGCGTCGATTTTTGTGATGCTCGTCAGGGGGGCGGAGCCTATGGA
AAAACGCCAGCAACGCGGCCTTTTTACGGTTCCTGGCCTTTTGCTGGCCTTTTGCTCACATGTTCTTTCC
TGCGTTATCCCCTGATTCTGTGGATAACCGTATTACCGCCTTTGAGTGAGCTGATACCGCTCGCCGCAGC
CGAACGACCGAGCGCAGCGAGTCAGTGAGCGAGGAAGCGGAAGGCGAGAGTAGGGAACTGCCAGGCATCA
AACTAAGCAGAAGGCCCCTGACGGATGGCCTTTTTGCGTTTCTACAAACTCTTTCTGTGTTGTAAAACGA
CGGCCAGTCTTAAGCTCGGGCCCCCTGGGCGGTTCTGATAACGAGTAATCGTTAATCCGCAAATAACGTA
AAAACCCGCTTCGGCGGGTTTTTTTATGGGGGGAGTTTAGGGAAAGAGCATTTGTCAGAATATTTAAGGG
CGCCTGTCACTTTGCTTGATATATGAGAATTATTTAACCTTATAAATGAGAAAAAAGCAACGCACTTTAA
ATAAGATACGTTGCTTTTTCGATTGATGAACACCTATAATTAAACTATTCATCTATTATTTATGATTTTT
TGTATATACAATATTTCTAGTTTGTTAAAGAGAATTAAGAAAATAAATCTCGAAAATAATAAAGGGAAAA
TCAGTTTTTGATATCAAAATTATACATGTCAACGATAATACAAAATATAATACAAACTATAAGATGTTAT
CAGTATTTATTATCATTTAGAATAAATTTTGTGTCGCCCTTAATTGTGAGCGGATAACAATTACGAGCTT
CATGCACAGTGGCGTTGACTCAATATTGGCCATTAGCCATATTATTCATTGGTTATATAGCATAAATCAA
TATTGGCTATTGGCCATTGCATACGTTGTATCTATATCATAATATGTACATTTATATTGGCTCATGTCCA
ATATGACCGCCATGTTGGCATTGATTATTGACTAGTTATTAATAGTAATCAATTACGGGGTCATTAGTTC
ATAGCCCATATATGGAGTTCCGCGTTACATAACTTACGGTAAATGGCCCGCCTGGCTGACCGCCCAACGA
CCCCCGCCCATTGACGTCAATAATGACGTATGTTCCCATAGTAACGCCAATAGGGACTTTCCATTGACGT
CAATGGGTGGAGTATTTACGGTAAACTGCCCACTTGGCAGTACATCAAGTGTATCATATGCCAAGTACGC
CCCCTATTGACGTCAATGACGGTAAATGGCCCGCCTGGCATTATGCCCAGTACATGACCTTATGGGACTT
TCCTACTTGGCAGTACATCTACGTATTAGTCATCGCTATTACCATGGTGATGCGGTTTTGGCAGTACATC
AATGGGCGTGGATAGCGGTTTGACTCACGGGGATTTCCAAGTCTCCACCCCATTGACGTCAATGGGAGTT
TGTTTTGGCACCAAAATCAACGGGACTTTCCAAAATGTCGTAACAACTCCGCCCCATTGACGCAAATGGG
CGGTAGGCGTGTACGGTGGGAGGTCTATATAAGCAGAGCTCGTTTAGTGAACCGTCAGATCGCCTGGAGA
CGCCATCCACGCTGTTTTGACCTCCATAGAAGACACCGGGACCGATCCAGCCTCCGCGGCCGGGAACGGT
GCATTGGAACGCGGATTCCCCGTGCCAAGAGTGACGTAAGTACCGCCTATAGAGTCTATAGGCCCACCCC
CTTGGCTTCGTTAGAACGCGGCTACAATTAATACATAACCTTATGTATCATACACATACGATTTAGGTGA
CACTATAGAATAACATCCACTTTGCCTTTCTCTCCACAGGTGTCCACTCCCAGGTCCAACTGCACCTCGG
TTCTATCGAAAACGCGCCTGCTAGCGCCACCATGAAGACCATCATTGCCCTGAGCTACATCTTCTGCCTG
GTGTTCGCTGCGGCCGCCAGAGGAAAGCCTGAGGTTGTCTCTGTTGTGGGCAGAGCCGGCGAATCTGTGG
TGCTGGGATGTGATCTTCTGCCACCAGCTGGCAGACCTCCACTGCACGTTATCGAGTGGCTGAGATTCGG
CTTCCTGCTGCCTATCTTCATCCAGTTCGGCCTGTACAGCCCCAGAATCGACCCTGACTACGTGGGAAGA
GTCAGACTGCAGAAGGGCGCCAGCCTGCAGATTGAGGGACTGAGAGTGGAAGATCAAGGATGGTACGAGT
GCCGGGTGTTCTTCCTGGATCAGCACATCCCCGAGGACGACTTTGCCAATGGAAGCTGGGTGCACCTGAC
CGTGAACAGCCCTCCTCAGTTCCAAGAAACACCTCCTGCCGTGCTGGAAGTGCAAGAGCTGGAACCTGTG
ACACTGAGATGCGTGGCCAGAGGATCTCCTCTGCCTCACGTGACATGGAAACTGAGAGGCAAGGACCTCG
GCCAAGGCCAGGGACAAGTTCAGGTGCAGAATGGCACCCTGCGGATCAGAAGAGTGGAAAGGGGCAGCTC
TGGCGTGTACACCTGTCAGGCATCTAGCACAGAGGGAAGCGCCACACATGCTACACAGCTGCTGGTTCTG
GGACCTCCTGTGATCGTGGTGCCTCCTAAGAACAGCACCGTGAATGCCAGCCAGGATGTGTCTCTGGCCT
GTCACGCTGAAGCCTATCCTGCCAATCTGACCTACAGCTGGTTCCAGGACAACATCAACGTGTTCCACAT
CAGTAGACTGCAGCCCAGAGTGCGCATCCTGGTGGATGGATCTCTGAGACTGCTGGCCACACAGCCTGAT
GATGCCGGCTGTTACACCTGTGTGCCTAGCAATGGACTGCTGCACCCTCCTAGCGCCAGCGCTTATCTGA
CAGTGCTGTACCCTGCTCAAGTGACCGCCATGCCTCCTGAGACACCTCTGCCTATTGGCATGCCTGGCGT
GATCAGATGCCCTGTGCGAGCTAATCCACCTCTGCTGTTCGTGTCCTGGACCAAGGATGGAAAGGCCCTG
CAGCTGGATAAGTTCCCTGGATGGTCACAGGGAACCGAGGGCAGCCTGATCATTGCCCTGGGAAATGAGG
ACGCCCTGGGCGAGTACAGCTGCACCCCTTATAATTCTCTGGGCACCGCCGGACCTTCTCCAGTGACAAG
AGTTCTGCTGAAGGCCCCTCCTGCCTTCATCGAGAGGCCCAAAGAGGAATACTTCCAAGAAGTGGGGAGA
GAGCTGCTGATCCCTTGTAGTGCTCAAGGCGATCCTCCTCCTGTGGTGTCTTGGACAAAAGTCGGCAGAG
GACTGCAAGGACAGGCCCAGGTGGACAGCAATAGCTCTCTGATCCTGCGGCCTCTGACAAAAGAAGCCCA
CGGCCATTGGGAGTGCAGCGCCTCTAATGCTGTGGCTAGAGTGGCCACCAGCACCAATGTGTACGTGCTG
GGCACAAGCCCTCACGTGGTCACAAATGTGTCTGTGGTGGCCCTGCCTAAAGGCGCCAATGTGTCTTGGG
AGCCTGGCTTTGATGGCGGCTACCTGCAGAGATTCAGCGTGTGGTATACCCCACTGGCCAAGAGGCCCGA
TAGAATGCACCATGATTGGGTGTCACTGGCCGTGCCTGTTGGAGCTGCTCATCTGCTTGTGCCTGGACTC
CAGCCTCACACACAGTACCAGTTTAGCGTGCTGGCCCAGAACAAGCTCGGCTCTGGACCTTTTAGCGAGA
TCGTGCTGTCTGCCCCTGAGGGCCTTCCTACAACACCAGCTGCTCCAGGACTGCCTCCTACAGAGATTCC
TCCTCCACTGTCTCCACCTAGAGGCCTGGTGGCCGTTAGAACACCAAGAGGCGTTCTGCTGCACTGGGAC
CCTCCAGAGCTGGTGCCTAAGAGACTGGACGGCTACGTTCTGGAAGGCAGACAGGGATCTCAAGGCTGGG
AAGTGCTTGATCCTGCTGTGGCCGGAACCGAGACAGAACTTCTGGTGCCTGGCCTGATTAAGGACGTGCT
GTACGAGTTCAGACTGGTGGCCTTTGCCGGCAGCTTTGTGTCCGATCCTAGCAACACCGCCAACGTGTCA
ACAAGCGGCCTGGAAGTGTACCCCAGTAGAACTCAGCTGCCAGGACTCCTGCCACAGCCTGGCGCGCCGG
AAGATCAAGTTGATCCAAGATTGATTGATGGCAAGGGCGGATCTCTGGAGGTGCTGTTCCAGGGACCAGG
CGGAAGCGGCAATCCCGGCGGCGATCTGGCCCCCCAGATGCTGCGCGAGCTGCAGGAGACCAATGCCGCC
CTGCAGGACGTGCGCGAGCTGCTGCGCCACCGCGTGAAGGAGATCACCTTCCTGAAGAACACCGTGATGG
AGTGCGACGCCTGCGGTATGCAGCCCTCTAGAGGCTCCGGCTCCATCATCCCAGTTGAGGAGGAGAACCC
GGACTTCTGGAACCGCGAGGCAGCCGAGGCCCTGGGTGCCGCCAAGAAGCTGCAGCCTGCACAGACAGCC
GCCAAGAACCTCATCATCTTCCTGGGCGATGGGATGGGGGTGTCTACGGTGACAGCTGCCAGGATCCTAA
AAGGGCAGAAGAAGGACAAACTGGGGCCTGAGATACCCCTGGCCATGGACCGCTTCCCATATGTGGCTCT
GTCCAAGACATACAATGTAGACAAACATGTGCCAGACAGTGGAGCCACAGCCACGGCCTACCTGTGCGGG
GTCAAGGGCAACTTCCAGACCATTGGCTTGAGTGCAGCCGCCCGCTTTAACCAGTGCAACACGACACGCG
GCAACGAGGTCATCTCCGTGATGAATCGGGCCAAGAAAGCAGGGAAGTCAGTGGGAGTGGTAACCACCAC
ACGAGTGCAGCACGCCTCGCCAGCCGGCACCTACGCCCACACGGTGAACCGCAACTGGTACTCGGACGCC
GACGTGCCTGCCTCGGCCCGCCAGGAGGGGTGCCAGGACATCGCTACGCAGCTCATCTCCAACATGGACA
TTGACGTGATCCTAGGTGGAGGCCGAAAGTACATGTTTCGCATGGGAACCCCAGACCCTGAGTACCCAGA
TGACTACAGCCAAGGTGGGACCAGGCTGGACGGGAAGAATCTGGTGCAGGAATGGCTGGCGAAGCGCCAG
GGTGCCCGGTATGTGTGGAACCGCACTGAGCTCATGCAGGCTTCCCTGGACCCGTCTGTGACCCATCTCA
TGGGTCTCTTTGAGCCTGGAGACATGAAATACGAGATCCACCGAGACTCCACACTGGACCCCTCCCTGAT
GGAGATGACAGAGGCTGCCCTGCGCCTGCTGAGCAGGAACCCCCGCGGCTTCTTCCTCTTCGTGGAGGGT
GGTCGCATCGACCATGGTCATCATGAAAGCAGGGCTTACCGGGCACTGACTGAGACGATCATGTTCGACG
ACGCCATTGAGAGGGCGGGCCAGCTCACCAGCGAGGAGGACACGCTGAGCCTCGTCACTGCCGACCACTC
CCACGTCTTCTCCTTCGGAGGCTACCCCCTGCGAGGGAGCTCCATCTTCGGGCTGGCCCCTGGCAAGGCC
CGGGACAGGAAGGCCTACACGGTCCTCCTATACGGAAACGGTCCAGGCTATGTGCTCAAGGACGGCGCCC
GGCCGGATGTTACCGAGAGCGAGAGCGGGAGCCCCGAGTATCGGCAGCAGTCAGCAGTGCCCCTGGACGA
AGAGACCCACGCAGGCGAGGACGTGGCGGTGTTCGCGCGCGGCCCGCAGGCGCACCTGGTTCACGGCGTG
CAGGAGCAGACCTTCATAGCGCACGTCATGGCCTTCGCCGCCTGCCTGGAGCCCTACACCGCCTGCGACC
TGGCGCCCCCCGCCGGCACCACCGACGCCGCGCACCCGGGTGGCGGAGGACTGAACGACATCTTCGAGGC
TCAGAAAATCGAATGGCACGAACATCACCATCACCATCACCATCACCATTAAGGCCGGCCTGTAGTCACT
GGCACAACGCGTTACCCGGTAAGCCAATCGGGTATACACGGTCGTCATACTGCAGACAGGGTTCTTCTAC
TTTGCAAGATAGTCTTGAGTAGTAAAATAAATAGATAGAGAAAATCAGCCTCGACTGTGCCTTCTAGTTG
CCAGCCATCTGTTGTTTGCCCCTCCCCCGTGCCTTCCTTGACCCTGGAAGGTGCCACTCCCACTGTCCTT
TCCTAATAAAATGAGGAAATTGCATCACAACACTCAACCCTATCTCGGTCTATTCTTTTGATTTATAAGG
GATTTTGCCGATTTCGGCCTATTGGTTAAAAAATGAGCTGATTTAACAAAAATTTAACGCGAATTAATTC
TGTGGAATGTGTGTCAGTTAGGGTGTGGAAAGTCCCCAGGCTCCCCAGCAGGCAGAAGTATGCAAAGCAT
GCATCTCAATTAGTCAGCAACCAGGTGTGGAAAGTCCCCAGGCTCCCCAGCAGGCAGAAGTATGCAAAGC
ATGCATCTCAATTAGTCAGCAACCATAGTCCCGCCCCTAACTCCGCCCATCCCGCCCCTAACTCCGCCCA
GTTCCGCCCATTCTCCGCCCCATGGCTGACTAATTTTTTTTATTTATGCAGAGGCCGAGGCCGCCTCTGC
CTCTGAGCTATTCCAGAAGTAGTGAGGAGGCTTTTTTGGAGGCCTAGGCTTTTGCAAAAAGCTCCCGGGA
GCTTGTATATCCATTTTCGGATCTGATCAGCACGTGTTGACAATTAATCATCGGCATAGTATATCGGCAT
AGTATAATACGACAAGGTGAGGAACTAAACCATGACCGAGTACAAGCCCACGGTGCGCCTCGCCACCCGC
GACGACGTCCCCAGGGCCGTACGCACCCTCGCCGCCGCGTTCGCCGACTACCCCGCCACGCGCCACACCG
TCGATCCGGACCGCCACATCGAGCGGGTCACCGAGCTGCAAGAACTCTTCCTCACGCGCGTCGGGCTCGA
CATCGGCAAGGTGTGGGTCGCGGACGACGGCGCCGCGGTGGCGGTCTGGACCACGCCGGAGAGCGTCGAA
GCGGGGGCGGTGTTCGCCGAGATCGGCCCGCGCATGGCCGAGTTGAGCGGTTCCCGGCTGGCCGCGCAGC
AACAGATGGAAGGCCTCCTGGCGCCGCACCGGCCCAAGGAGCCCGCGTGGTTCCTGGCCACCGTCGGCGT
CTCGCCCGACCACCAGGGCAAGGGTCTGGGCAGCGCCGTCGTGCTCCCCGGAGTGGAGGCGGCCGAGCGC
GCCGGGGTGCCCGCCTTCCTGGAGACATCCGCGCCCCGCAACCTCCCCTTCTACGAGCGGCTCGGCTTCA
CCGTCACCGCCGACGTCGAGGTGCCCGAAGGACCGCGCACCTGGTGCATGACCCGCAAGCCCGGTGCCTG
ACACGTGCTACGAGATTTCGATTCCACCGCCGCCTTCTATGAAAGGTTGGGCTTCGGAATCGTTTTCCGG
GACGCCGGCTGGATGATCCTCCAGCGCGGGGATCTCATGCTGGAGTTCTTCGCCCACCCCAACTTGTTTA
TTGCAGCTTATAATGGTTACAAATAAAGCAATAGCATCACAAATTTCACAAATAAAGCATTTTTTTCACT
GCATTCTAGTTGTGGTTTGTCCAAACTCATCAATGTATCTTATCATGTCTGTATACCGTCGACCTCTAGC
TAGAGCTTGGCGTAATCATGGTCATTACCAATGCTTAATCAGTGAGGCACCTATCTCAGCGATCTGTCTA
TTTCGTTCATCCATAGTTGCCTGACTCCCCGTCGTGTAGATAACTACGATACGGGAGGGCTTACCATCTG
GCCCCAGCGCTGCGATGATACCGCGAGAACCACGCTCACCGGCTCCGGATTTATCAGCAATAAACCAGCC
AGCCGGAAGGGCCGAGCGCAGAAGTGGTCCTGCAACTTTATCCGCCTCCATCCAGTCTATTAATTGTTGC
CGGGAAGCTAGAGTAAGTAGTTCGCCAGTTAATAGTTTGCGCAACGTTGTTGCCATCGCTACAGGCATCG
TGGTGTCACGCTCGTCGTTTGGTATGGCTTCATTCAGCTCCGGTTCCCAACGATCAAGGCGAGTTACATG
ATCCCCCATGTTGTGCAAAAAAGCGGTTAGCTCCTTCGGTCCTCCGATCGTTGTCAGAAGTAAGTTGGCC
GCAGTGTTATCACTCATGGTTATGGCAGCACTGCATAATTCTCTTACTGTCATGCCATCCGTAAGATGCT
TTTCTGTGACTGGTGAGTACTCAACCAAGTCATTCTGAGAATAGTGTATGCGGCGACCGAGTTGCTCTTG
CCCGGCGTCAATACGGGATAATACCGCGCCACATAGCAGAACTTTAAAAGTGCTCATCATTGGAAAACGT
TCTTCGGGGCGAAAACTCTCAAGGATCTTACCGCTGTTGAGATCCAGTTCGATGTAACCCACTCGTGCAC
CCAACTGATCTTCAGCATCTTTTACTTTCACCAGCGTTTCTGGGTGAGCAAAAACAGGAAGGCAAAATGC
CGCAAAAAAGGGAATAAGGGCGACACGGAAATGTTGAATACTCATATTCTTCCTT
Features (pLannotate 1.2.2; 24 found; start..end, strand, type, name):
    119..143     -  CDS            KanR (fragment): aminoglycoside phosphotransferase; aph(3')-Ia; confers resistance to kanamycin
    254..842     +  rep_origin     ori: high-copy-number ColE1/pMB1/pBR322/pUC origin of replication
   1067..1084    +  terminator     rrnB T2 terminator (fragment): transcription terminator T2 from the E. coli rrnB gene
   1109..1128    -  CDS            lacZα (fragment): LacZα fragment of β-galactosidase; lacZ fragment
   1584..1600    +  protein_bind   lac operator: The lac repressor binds to the lac operator to inhibit transcription in E. coli. This inhibition can be relieved by adding lactose or isopropyl-β-D-thiogalactopyranoside (IPTG). lac repressor encoded by lacI
   1843..2146    +  enhancer       CMV enhancer: human cytomegalovirus immediate early enhancer
   2147..2350    +  promoter       CMV promoter: human cytomegalovirus (CMV) immediate early promoter
   2486..2529    +  intron         CMV intron (fragment): modified intron A from human cytomegalovirus
   2581..2599    +  promoter       SP6 promoter: promoter for bacteriophage SP6 RNA polymerase
   2603..2640    +  CDS            IgH signal sequence (fragment): signal sequence from the mouse immunoglobulin heavy chain variable region
   2719..4890    +  CDS            IGSF9 (fragment): TUTLA_HUMAN - Also known as IGSF9A, KIAA1355, NRT1. Experimental evidence at protein level: Swiss-Prot protein existence level 1. Functions in dendrite outgrowth and synapse maturation. From Homo sapiens (Human).
   4987..5166    +  CDS            Comp (fragment): COMP_RAT - Experimental evidence at protein level: Swiss-Prot protein existence level 1. May play a role in the structural integrity of cartilage via its interaction with other extracellular matrix proteins such as the collagens and fibronectin. Can mediate the interaction of chondrocytes with the cartilage extracellular matrix through interaction with cell surface integrin receptors. Could play a role in the pathogenesis of osteoarthritis. Potent suppressor of apoptosis in both primary chondrocytes and transformed cells. Suppresses apoptosis by blocking the activation of caspase-3 and by indu
   5154..6606    +  CDS            SEAP (fragment): secreted alkaline phosphatase from human placenta The natural enzyme has a C-terminal transmembrane sequence that is replaced by a GPI anchor.
   6631..6672    +  CDS            AviTag™ (fragment): peptide tag that allows for enzymatic biotinylation
   6676..6699    +  CDS            8xHis: 8xHis affinity tag
   6845..6956    +  polyA_signal   bGH poly(A) signal: bovine growth hormone polyadenylation signal
   6957..7065    +  rep_origin     f1 ori (fragment): f1 bacteriophage origin of replication; arrow indicates direction of (+) strand synthesis
   7079..7408    +  promoter       SV40 promoter: SV40 enhancer and early promoter
   7456..7503    +  promoter       EM7 promoter: synthetic bacterial promoter&nbsp
   7522..8121    +  CDS            PuroR (fragment): puromycin N-acetyltransferase; pac from Streptomyces; confers resistance to puromycin
   8131..8256    +  CDS            ble (fragment): BLE_KLEPN - Experimental evidence at protein level: Swiss-Prot protein existence level 1. Binding protein with a strong affinity to the bleomycin family of antibiotics. Binds to CL990; an antimitotic-antibiotic compound. From Klebsiella pneumoniae.
   8251..8372    +  polyA_signal   SV40 poly(A) signal: SV40 polyadenylation signal
   8425..9285    -  CDS            AmpR: β-lactamase; bla; confers resistance to ampicillin, carbenicillin, and related antibiotics
   9288..89      -  promoter       AmpR promoter (fragment) (across the origin): bla
