[The description below was written by a language model from this plasmid's Addgene catalogue record and pLannotate feature annotations shown in this document.]
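Description:
pD649-HAsp-IGSF9-COMP5AP-AviTag-9xHis is a mammalian expression plasmid of about 9.3 kb, built on the pD649 backbone, for producing the extracellular domain of human IGSF9 (also called TUTLA or IGSF9A) as a secreted, multimerised reporter fusion. It is maintained at high copy in E. coli through a ColE1/pUC-type origin and selected with ampicillin via the β-lactamase gene. The feature table also shows an SV40 early/EM7 promoter cassette driving a puromycin N-acetyltransferase sequence, followed by an SV40 polyadenylation signal, which would allow drug selection in mammalian cells, although the record does not mention this use. Short kanamycin-resistance, lacZα, ble and f1 ori matches are annotated only as fragments and appear to be backbone remnants. The depositor notes that some plasmids in this collection may carry an IS4-like transposase insertion upstream of the CMV promoter; none is annotated here.

Expression is driven by the CMV immediate-early enhancer and promoter, with a fragment of CMV intron A. A downstream SP6 promoter serves as a sequencing primer site and could support in vitro transcription. The open reading frame begins with a heterologous signal peptide: the name indicates "HAsp", while the annotation software matched it to an immunoglobulin heavy chain leader fragment. The IGSF9 ectodomain follows, cloned between retained restriction sites. It is fused at its C terminus to the coiled-coil region of rat cartilage oligomeric matrix protein, which pentamerises the fusion, then to human placental alkaline phosphatase, an AviTag for enzymatic biotinylation, and a polyhistidine tag. The transcript ends at a bGH polyadenylation signal. The pentameric, enzymatically detectable protein raises avidity for weak interactions, and it was made as part of a systematic screen of binding between human immunoglobulin-superfamily cell-surface proteins.
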