Addgene plasmid #157517: pD649-HAsp-IGSF9-COMP5AP-AviTag-9xHis
Purpose: Mammalian expression of cell-surface protein extracellular domain fused to COMP5AP-AviTag-9xHis. Protein is secreted from cells.
Depositing lab: Chris Garcia. Depositing organization: Stanford University. Publication: A Human IgSF Cell-Surface Interactome Reveals a Complex Network of Protein-Protein Interactions. Wojtowicz WM, Vielmetter J, Fernandes RA, Siepe DH, Eastman CL, Chisholm GB, Cox S, Klock H, Anderson PW, Rue SM, Miller JJ, Glaser SM, Bragstad ML, Vance J, Lam AW, Lesley SA, Zinn K, Garcia KC. Cell. 2020 Aug 20;182(4):1027-1043.e17. doi: 10.1016/j.cell.2020.07.025. PubMed 32822567.
Backbone
  Vector backbone: pD649
  Backbone size w/o insert (bp): 7153
  Vector type: Mammalian Expression
Growth in bacteria
  Bacterial resistance: Ampicillin, 100 μg/mL
  Growth temperature: 37°C
  Growth strain: DH5alpha
  Copy number: High Copy
Gene/Insert
  Gene/Insert name: IGSF9 (alt name: TUTLA)
  Species: H. sapiens (human)
  Insert size (bp): 2142
  Entrez Gene: IGSF9 (a.k.a. Nrt1, IGSF9A, FP18798, KIAA1355)
  Promoter: CMV/SP6
  Tag / fusion protein: COMP5AP-AviTag-9xHis (C terminal on backbone)
  Cloning method: Restriction Enzyme; 5′ cloning site GCGGCCGC (not destroyed); 3′ cloning site GGCGCGCC (not destroyed)
  Sequencing primers: 5′ ATTTAGGTGACACTATAG; 3′ CGTCGCACTCCATCACGGTG
Resource information
  A portion of this plasmid was derived from a plasmid made by: synthesis by ThermoFisher
Terms and licenses: Academic/Nonprofit Terms; Industry Terms: Not Available to Industry
Depositor comments: Some plasmids in this collection may have an IS4-like element ISVsa5 family transposase upstream of the CMV promoter.
How to cite: pD649-HAsp-IGSF9-COMP5AP-AviTag-9xHis was a gift from Chris Garcia (Addgene plasmid # 157517 ; http://n2t.net/addgene:157517 ; RRID:Addgene_157517)
