>Addgene plasmid #157517 | pD649-HAsp-IGSF9-COMP5AP-AviTag-9xHis | depositor partial sequence | sequence record 304144 | insert (extracellular domain)
AGAGGAAAGCCTGAGGTTGTCTCTGTTGTGGGCAGAGCCGGCGAATCTGTGGTGCTGGGATGTGATCTTC
TGCCACCAGCTGGCAGACCTCCACTGCACGTTATCGAGTGGCTGAGATTCGGCTTCCTGCTGCCTATCTT
CATCCAGTTCGGCCTGTACAGCCCCAGAATCGACCCTGACTACGTGGGAAGAGTCAGACTGCAGAAGGGC
GCCAGCCTGCAGATTGAGGGACTGAGAGTGGAAGATCAAGGATGGTACGAGTGCCGGGTGTTCTTCCTGG
ATCAGCACATCCCCGAGGACGACTTTGCCAATGGAAGCTGGGTGCACCTGACCGTGAACAGCCCTCCTCA
GTTCCAAGAAACACCTCCTGCCGTGCTGGAAGTGCAAGAGCTGGAACCTGTGACACTGAGATGCGTGGCC
AGAGGATCTCCTCTGCCTCACGTGACATGGAAACTGAGAGGCAAGGACCTCGGCCAAGGCCAGGGACAAG
TTCAGGTGCAGAATGGCACCCTGCGGATCAGAAGAGTGGAAAGGGGCAGCTCTGGCGTGTACACCTGTCA
GGCATCTAGCACAGAGGGAAGCGCCACACATGCTACACAGCTGCTGGTTCTGGGACCTCCTGTGATCGTG
GTGCCTCCTAAGAACAGCACCGTGAATGCCAGCCAGGATGTGTCTCTGGCCTGTCACGCTGAAGCCTATC
CTGCCAATCTGACCTACAGCTGGTTCCAGGACAACATCAACGTGTTCCACATCAGTAGACTGCAGCCCAG
AGTGCGCATCCTGGTGGATGGATCTCTGAGACTGCTGGCCACACAGCCTGATGATGCCGGCTGTTACACC
TGTGTGCCTAGCAATGGACTGCTGCACCCTCCTAGCGCCAGCGCTTATCTGACAGTGCTGTACCCTGCTC
AAGTGACCGCCATGCCTCCTGAGACACCTCTGCCTATTGGCATGCCTGGCGTGATCAGATGCCCTGTGCG
AGCTAATCCACCTCTGCTGTTCGTGTCCTGGACCAAGGATGGAAAGGCCCTGCAGCTGGATAAGTTCCCT
GGATGGTCACAGGGAACCGAGGGCAGCCTGATCATTGCCCTGGGAAATGAGGACGCCCTGGGCGAGTACA
GCTGCACCCCTTATAATTCTCTGGGCACCGCCGGACCTTCTCCAGTGACAAGAGTTCTGCTGAAGGCCCC
TCCTGCCTTCATCGAGAGGCCCAAAGAGGAATACTTCCAAGAAGTGGGGAGAGAGCTGCTGATCCCTTGT
AGTGCTCAAGGCGATCCTCCTCCTGTGGTGTCTTGGACAAAAGTCGGCAGAGGACTGCAAGGACAGGCCC
AGGTGGACAGCAATAGCTCTCTGATCCTGCGGCCTCTGACAAAAGAAGCCCACGGCCATTGGGAGTGCAG
CGCCTCTAATGCTGTGGCTAGAGTGGCCACCAGCACCAATGTGTACGTGCTGGGCACAAGCCCTCACGTG
GTCACAAATGTGTCTGTGGTGGCCCTGCCTAAAGGCGCCAATGTGTCTTGGGAGCCTGGCTTTGATGGCG
GCTACCTGCAGAGATTCAGCGTGTGGTATACCCCACTGGCCAAGAGGCCCGATAGAATGCACCATGATTG
GGTGTCACTGGCCGTGCCTGTTGGAGCTGCTCATCTGCTTGTGCCTGGACTCCAGCCTCACACACAGTAC
CAGTTTAGCGTGCTGGCCCAGAACAAGCTCGGCTCTGGACCTTTTAGCGAGATCGTGCTGTCTGCCCCTG
AGGGCCTTCCTACAACACCAGCTGCTCCAGGACTGCCTCCTACAGAGATTCCTCCTCCACTGTCTCCACC
TAGAGGCCTGGTGGCCGTTAGAACACCAAGAGGCGTTCTGCTGCACTGGGACCCTCCAGAGCTGGTGCCT
AAGAGACTGGACGGCTACGTTCTGGAAGGCAGACAGGGATCTCAAGGCTGGGAAGTGCTTGATCCTGCTG
TGGCCGGAACCGAGACAGAACTTCTGGTGCCTGGCCTGATTAAGGACGTGCTGTACGAGTTCAGACTGGT
GGCCTTTGCCGGCAGCTTTGTGTCCGATCCTAGCAACACCGCCAACGTGTCAACAAGCGGCCTGGAAGTG
TACCCCAGTAGAACTCAGCTGCCAGGACTCCTGCCACAGCCT
